>Addgene plasmid #92293 | pY117 (pcDNA3.1-huMb3Cpf1) | depositor full sequence | sequence record 177848 | pY117 (pcDNA3.1-huMb3Cpf1) sequence 9374 bps
GACGGATCGGGAGATCTCCCGATCCCCTATGGTGCACTCTCAGTACAATCTGCTCTGATGCCGCATAGTT
AAGCCAGTATCTGCTCCCTGCTTGTGTGTTGGAGGTCGCTGAGTAGTGCGCGAGCAAAATTTAAGCTACA
ACAAGGCAAGGCTTGACCGACAATTGCATGAAGAATCTGCTTAGGGTTAGGCGTTTTGCGCTGCTTCGCG
ATGTACGGGCCAGATATACGCGTTGACATTGATTATTGACTAGTTATTAATAGTAATCAATTACGGGGTC
ATTAGTTCATAGCCCATATATGGAGTTCCGCGTTACATAACTTACGGTAAATGGCCCGCCTGGCTGACCG
CCCAACGACCCCCGCCCATTGACGTCAATAATGACGTATGTTCCCATAGTAACGCCAATAGGGACTTTCC
ATTGACGTCAATGGGTGGAGTATTTACGGTAAACTGCCCACTTGGCAGTACATCAAGTGTATCATATGCC
AAGTACGCCCCCTATTGACGTCAATGACGGTAAATGGCCCGCCTGGCATTATGCCCAGTACATGACCTTA
TGGGACTTTCCTACTTGGCAGTACATCTACGTATTAGTCATCGCTATTACCATGGTGATGCGGTTTTGGC
AGTACATCAATGGGCGTGGATAGCGGTTTGACTCACGGGGATTTCCAAGTCTCCACCCCATTGACGTCAA
TGGGAGTTTGTTTTGGCACCAAAATCAACGGGACTTTCCAAAATGTCGTAACAACTCCGCCCCATTGACG
CAAATGGGCGGTAGGCGTGTACGGTGGGAGGTCTATATAAGCAGAGCTCTCTGGCTAACTAGAGAACCCA
CTGCTTACTGGCTTATCGAAATTAATACGACTCACTATAGGGAGACCCAAGCTGGCTAGCGTTTAAACTT
AAGCTTACCGGTGCCACCATGGCCCCAAAGAAGAAGCGGAAGGTCGGTATCCACGGAGTCCCAGCAGCCC
TGTTCCAGGACTTCACCCACCTGTACCCCCTGAGCAAGACCGTCAGATTCGAGCTGAAGCCCATCGGCAA
GACCCTGGAACACATCCACGCCAAGAACTTTCTGAACCAGGACGAGACAATGGCCGACATGTACCAGAAA
GTGAAGGCCATCCTGGACGACTACCACCGGGACTTTATCGCCGACATGATGGGCGAAGTGAAGCTGACCA
AGCTGGCCGAGTTCTACGACGTGTACCTGAAGTTCCGGAAGAACCCCAAGGACGACGGCCTGCAGAAGCA
GCTGAAAGACCTGCAGGCTGTGCTGCGGAAAGAAATCGTGAAGCCTATCGGAAACGGCGGCAAGTACAAG
GCCGGCTACGACAGACTGTTCGGCGCCAAGCTGTTCAAGGACGGCAAAGAGCTGGGCGACCTGGCCAAGT
TCGTGATCGCCCAGGAAGGCGAGAGCAGCCCTAAGCTGGCCCACCTGGCCCATTTCGAGAAGTTCAGCAC
CTACTTCACCGGCTTCCACGACAACCGCAAGAACATGTACAGCGACGAGGACAAGCACACCGCCATTGCC
TACCGGCTGATCCACGAGAACCTGCCCCGGTTCATCGACAACCTGCAGATCCTGGCCACCATCAAGCAGA
AGCACAGCGCCCTGTACGACCAGATCATCAACGAGCTGACCGCCAGCGGCCTGGATGTGTCTCTGGCCTC
TCACCTGGATGGCTACCACAAGCTGCTGACACAGGAAGGCATCACCGCCTACAACACCCTGCTGGGCGGA
ATCTCTGGCGAGGCCGGCAGCAGAAAGATCCAGGGCATCAATGAACTGATCAACAGCCACCACAACCAGC
ACTGCCACAAGAGCGAGCGGATTGCCAAGCTGCGGCCCCTGCACAAGCAGATTCTGAGCGACGGAATGGG
CGTGTCCTTCCTGCCCAGCAAGTTCGCCGACGACAGCGAAGTGTGCCAGGCCGTGAATGAGTTCTACCGG
CACTACGCCGACGTGTTCGCCAAGGTGCAGAGCCTGTTCGACGGCTTCGACGACTATCAGAAAGACGGCA
TCTACGTGGAGTACAAGAACCTGAACGAGCTGTCCAAGCAGGCCTTCGGCGACTTCGCTCTGCTGGGAAG
AGTGCTGGACGGCTACTATGTGGACGTCGTGAACCCCGAGTTCAACGAGAGATTTGCCAAGGCCAAGACC
GACAACGCCAAAGCCAAGCTGACAAAAGAGAAGGACAAGTTCATCAAGGGCGTGCACTCCCTGGCTTCTC
TGGAACAGGCCATCGAGCACTACACCGCCAGACACGACGACGAGTCTGTGCAGGCCGGAAAGCTGGGCCA
GTACTTCAAGCACGGACTGGCCGGCGTGGACAACCCCATCCAGAAGATCCACAACAACCACTCTACAATC
AAGGGCTTCCTGGAAAGAGAGCGGCCTGCCGGCGAAAGAGCCCTGCCCAAGATCAAGAGCGACAAGAGCC
CCGAGATCAGACAGCTGAAAGAGCTGCTGGACAACGCCCTGAACGTGGCCCACTTCGCCAAACTGCTGAC
CACCAAGACCACACTGCACAATCAGGATGGCAACTTCTACGGCGAGTTCGGAGCCCTGTATGATGAGCTG
GCCAAGATCGCCACCCTGTACAACAAAGTGCGGGACTACCTGAGCCAGAAGCCCTTCAGCACCGAGAAGT
ACAAGCTGAATTTCGGCAACCCTACCCTGCTGAACGGCTGGGACCTGAACAAAGAGAAAGATAACTTCGG
CGTGATCCTGCAGAAGGACGGCTGCTACTACCTGGCCCTGCTGGATAAGGCCCACAAGAAGGTGTTCGAT
AACGCCCCCAACACCGGCAAGTCTGTGTATCAGAAGATGATCTATAAGCTGCTGCCTGGCCCCAACAAGA
TGCTGCCCAAGGTGTTCTTCGCCAAGAGCAACCTGGACTACTACAACCCCAGCGCCGAACTGCTGGACAA
ATACGCCCAGGGCACACACAAGAAAGGCGACAACTTCAACCTGAAGGACTGCCACGCCCTGATCGATTTC
TTCAAGGCCGGAATCAACAAGCACCCCGAGTGGCAGCACTTCGGCTTCAAGTTCAGCCCCACCAGCAGCT
ACCAGGACCTGAGCGACTTCTACAGAGAGGTGGAACCCCAGGGCTACCAAGTGAAGTTCGTGGACATCAA
CGCCGACTACATCAATGAGCTGGTGGAACAGGGCCAGCTGTACCTGTTTCAGATCTACAACAAGGACTTT
AGCCCCAAGGCCCACGGCAAGCCCAACCTGCACACCCTGTATTTCAAGGCCCTGTTTAGCGAGGACAACC
TCGTGAATCCCATCTACAAACTGAACGGGGAGGCCGAGATCTTCTACCGGAAGGCCTCCCTGGACATGAA
CGAGACAACCATCCACAGAGCCGGCGAGGTGCTGGAAAACAAGAACCCTGACAACCCTAAGAAACGGCAG
TTCGTGTACGACATCATCAAGGACAAGCGGTACACCCAGGATAAGTTCATGCTGCACGTGCCCATCACCA
TGAACTTCGGAGTGCAGGGCATGACCATCAAAGAGTTCAACAAAAAAGTGAACCAGAGCATCCAGCAGTA
CGACGAAGTGAACGTGATCGGCATCGACCGGGGCGAGCGGCATCTGCTGTATCTGACCGTGATCAACTCC
AAGGGCGAGATTCTGGAACAGAGATCCCTGAACGACATCACCACCGCCTCCGCCAACGGCACCCAGATGA
CCACCCCTTACCACAAGATCCTGGACAAGCGCGAGATCGAGCGGCTGAACGCCAGAGTGGGATGGGGAGA
GATCGAGACAATCAAAGAACTGAAGTCCGGCTACCTGTCCCACGTGGTGCATCAGATCTCCCAGCTGATG
CTGAAGTACAACGCCATCGTGGTGCTGGAAGATCTGAATTTTGGCTTCAAGAGGGGCCGGTTCAAGGTGG
AAAAGCAGATCTACCAGAACTTCGAGAATGCCCTGATCAAGAAACTGAACCACCTGGTGCTGAAAGACAA
GGCCGACGACGAGATCGGCAGCTACAAGAACGCCCTGCAGCTGACTAACAACTTCACCGATCTGAAGAGT
ATCGGCAAGCAGACCGGCTTTCTGTTCTACGTGCCCGCCTGGAATACCAGCAAGATCGACCCCGAGACAG
GCTTCGTGGACCTGCTGAAGCCTAGATACGAGAATATCGCCCAGAGCCAGGCCTTCTTCGGCAAGTTCGA
CAAGATCTGCTACAACGCCGATAGGGGCTACTTCGAGTTCCACATCGACTACGCCAAGTTCAATGACAAG
GCCAAAAACAGCCGGCAGATCTGGAAAATCTGCAGCCACGGCGATAAGCGCTACGTGTACGATAAGACCG
CCAACCAGAACAAGGGCGCCACCATCGGAGTGAATGTGAACGATGAGCTGAAGTCCCTGTTCACCCGCTA
CCACATCAACGATAAGCAGCCCAATCTCGTGATGGACATCTGCCAGAACAACGACAAAGAGTTTCACAAG
AGCCTGATGTATCTGCTGAAAACACTGCTGGCTCTGCGGTACAGCAACGCCAGCTCCGACGAGGATTTCA
TCCTGAGCCCCGTGGCCAACGACGAGGGCGTGTTCTTCAATAGCGCCCTGGCCGACGATACCCAGCCCCA
GAATGCCGATGCCAACGGCGCCTACCACATTGCCCTGAAGGGACTGTGGCTGCTGAACGAACTGAAGAAC
AGCGACGATCTGAACAAAGTGAAGCTGGCCATCGACAACCAGACCTGGCTGAATTTCGCCCAGAACAGAA
AGAGGCCGGCGGCCACGAAGAAGGCCGGCCAGGCCAAGAAGAAGAAGGGATCCTACCCATACGATGTTCC
AGATTACGCTTATCCCTACGACGTGCCTGATTATGCATACCCATATGATGTCCCCGACTATGCCTAAGAA
TTCTGCAGATATCCAGCACAGTGGCGGCCGCTCGAGTCTAGAGGGCCCGTTTAAACCCGCTGATCAGCCT
CGACTGTGCCTTCTAGTTGCCAGCCATCTGTTGTTTGCCCCTCCCCCGTGCCTTCCTTGACCCTGGAAGG
TGCCACTCCCACTGTCCTTTCCTAATAAAATGAGGAAATTGCATCGCATTGTCTGAGTAGGTGTCATTCT
ATTCTGGGGGGTGGGGTGGGGCAGGACAGCAAGGGGGAGGATTGGGAAGACAATAGCAGGCATGCTGGGG
ATGCGGTGGGCTCTATGGCTTCTGAGGCGGAAAGAACCAGCTGGGGCTCTAGGGGGTATCCCC
[124 nt withheld, positions 5244-5367]
C
[91 nt withheld, positions 5369-5459]
A
[49 nt withheld, positions 5461-5509]
CCTTTGACGTTGGAGTCCACGTTCTTT
[37 nt withheld, positions 5537-5573]
ACCCTATCTCGGTCTATTCTTTTGATTTATAAGGGATTTTGCCGATTTCGGCCTATTGGTTAAAAAATGA
GCTGATTTAACAAAAATTTAACGCGAATTAATTCTGTGGAATGTGTGTCAGTTAGGGTGTGGAAAGTCCC
CAGGCTCCCCAGCAGGCAGAAGTATGCAAAGCATGCATCTCAATTAGTCAGCAACCAGGTGTGGAAAGTC
CCCAGGCTCCCCAGCAGGCAGAAGTATGCAAAGCATGCATCTCAATTAGTCAGCAACCATAGTCCCGCCC
CTAACTCCGCCCATCCCGCCCCTAACTCCGCCCAGTTCCGCCCATTCTCCGCCCCATGGCTGACTAATTT
TTTTTATTTATGCAGAGGCCGAGGCCGCCTCTGCCTCTGAGCTATTCCAGAAGTAGTGAGGAGGCTTTTT
TGGAGGCCTAGGCTTTTGCAAAAAGCTCCCGGGAGCTTGTATATCCATTTTCGGATCTGATCAAGAGACA
GGATGAGGATCGTTTCGCATGATTGAACAAGATGGATTGCACGCAGGTTCTCCGGCCGCTTGGGTGGAGA
GGCTATTCGGCTATGACTGGGCACAACAGACAATCGGCTGCTCTGATGCCGCCGTGTTCCGGCTGTCAGC
GCAGGGGCGCCCGGTTCTTTTTGTCAAGACCGACCTGTCCGGTGCCCTGAATGAACTGCAGGACGAGGCA
GCGCGGCTATCGTGGCTGGCCACGACGGGCGTTCCTTGCGCAGCTGTGCTCGACGTTGTCACTGAAGCGG
GAAGGGACTGGCTGCTATTGGGCGAAGTGCCGGGGCAGGATCTCCTGTCATCTCACCTTGCTCCTGCCGA
GAAAGTATCCATCATGGCTGATGCAATGCGGCGGCTGCATACGCTTGATCCGGCTACCTGCCCATTCGAC
CACCAAGCGAAACATCGCATCGAGCGAGCACGTACTCGGATGGAAGCCGGTCTTGTCGATCAGGATGATC
TGGACGAAGAGCATCAGGGGCTCGCGCCAGCCGAACTGTTCGCCAGGCTCAAGGCGCGCATGCCCGACGG
CGAGGATCTCGTCGTGACCCATGGCGATGCCTGCTTGCCGAATATCATGGTGGAAAATGGCCGCTTTTCT
GGATTCATCGACTGTGGCCGGCTGGGTGTGGCGGACCGCTATCAGGACATAGCGTTGGCTACCCGTGATA
TTGCTGAAGAGCTTGGCGGCGAATGGGCTGACCGCTTCCTCGTGCTTTACGGTATCGCCGCTCCCGATTC
GCAGCGCATCGCCTTCTATCGCCTTCTTGACGAGTTCTTCTGAGCGGGACTCTGGGGTTCGAAATGACCG
ACCAAGCGACGCCCAACCTGCCATCACGAGATTTCGATTCCACCGCCGCCTTCTATGAAAGGTTGGGCTT
CGGAATCGTTTTCCGGGACGCCGGCTGGATGATCCTCCAGCGCGGGGATCTCATGCTGGAGTTCTTCGCC
CACCCCAACTTGTTTATTGCAGCTTATAATGGTTACAAATAAAGCAATAGCATCACAAATTTCACAAATA
AAGCATTTTTTTCACTGCATTCTAGTTGTGGTTTGTCCAAACTCATCAATGTATCTTATCATGTCTGTAT
ACCGTCGACCTCTAGCTAGAGCTTGGCGTAATCATGGTCATAGCTGTTTCCTGTGTGAAATTGTTATCCG
CTCACAATTCCACACAACATACGAGCCGGAAGCATAAAGTGTAAAGCCTGGGGTGCCTAATGAGTGAGCT
AACTCACATTAATTGCGTTGCGCTCACTGCCCGCTTTCCAGTCGGGAAACCTGTCGTGCCAGCTGCATTA
ATGAATCGGCCAACGCGCGGGGAGAGGCGGTTTGCGTATTGGGCGCTCTTCCGCTTCCTCGCTCACTGAC
TCGCTGCGCTCGGTCGTTCGGCTGCGGCGAGCGGTATCAGCTCACTCAAAGGCGGTAATACGGTTATCCA
CAGAATCAGGGGATAACGCAGGAAAGAACATGTGAGCAAAAGGCCAGCAAAAGGCCAGGAACCGTAAAAA
GGCCGCGTTGCTGGCGTTTTTCCATAGGCTCCGCCCCCCTGACGAGCATCACAAAAATCGACGCTCAAGT
CAGAGGTGGCGAAACCCGACAGGACTATAAAGATACCAGGCGTTTCCCCCTGGAAGCTCCCTCGTGCGCT
CTCCTGTTCCGACCCTGCCGCTTACCGGATACCTGTCCGCCTTTCTCCCTTCGGGAAGCGTGGCGCTTTC
TCATAGCTCACGCTGTAGGTATCTCAGTTCGGTGTAGGTCGTTCGCTCCAAGCTGGGCTGTGTGCACGAA
CCCCCCGTTCAGCCCGACCGCTGCGCCTTATCCGGTAACTATCGTCTTGAGTCCAACCCGGTAAGACACG
ACTTATCGCCACTGGCAGCAGCCACTGGTAACAGGATTAGCAGAGCGAGGTATGTAGGCGGTGCTACAGA
GTTCTTGAAGTGGTGGCCTAACTACGGCTACACTAGAAGAACAGTATTTGGTATCTGCGCTCTGCTGAAG
CCAGTTACCTTCGGAAAAAGAGTTGGTAGCTCTTGATCCGGCAAACAAACCACCGCTGGTAGCGGTTTTT
TTGTTTGCAAGCAGCAGATTACGCGCAGAAAAAAAGGATCTCAAGAAGATCCTTTGATCTTTTCTACGGG
GTCTGACGCTCAGTGGAACGAAAACTCACGTTAAGGGATTTTGGTCATGAGATTATCAAAAAGGATCTTC
ACCTAGATCCTTTTAAATTAAAAATGAAGTTTTAAATCAATCTAAAGTATATATGAGTAAACTTGGTCTG
ACAGTTACCAATGCTTAATCAGTGAGGCACCTATCTCAGCGATCTGTCTATTTCGTTCATCCATAGTTGC
CTGACTCCCCGTCGTGTAGATAACTACGATACGGGAGGGCTTACCATCTGGCCCCAGTGCTGCAATGATA
CCGCGAGACCCACGCTCACCGGCTCCAGATTTATCAGCAATAAACCAGCCAGCCGGAAGGGCCGAGCGCA
GAAGTGGTCCTGCAACTTTATCCGCCTCCATCCAGTCTATTAATTGTTGCCGGGAAGCTAGAGTAAGTAG
TTCGCCAGTTAATAGTTTGCGCAACGTTGTTGCCATTGCTACAGGCATCGTGGTGTCACGCTCGTCGTTT
GGTATGGCTTCATTCAGCTCCGGTTCCCAACGATCAAGGCGAGTTACATGATCCCCCATGTTGTGCAAAA
AAGCGGTTAGCTCCTTCGGTCCTCCGATCGTTGTCAGAAGTAAGTTGGCCGCAGTGTTATCACTCATGGT
TATGGCAGCACTGCATAATTCTCTTACTGTCATGCCATCCGTAAGATGCTTTTCTGTGACTGGTGAGTAC
TCAACCAAGTCATTCTGAGAATAGTGTATGCGGCGACCGAGTTGCTCTTGCCCGGCGTCAATACGGGATA
ATACCGCGCCACATAGCAGAACTTTAAAAGTGCTCATCATTGGAAAACGTTCTTCGGGGCGAAAACTCTC
AAGGATCTTACCGCTGTTGAGATCCAGTTCGATGTAACCCACTCGTGCACCCAACTGATCTTCAGCATCT
TTTACTTTCACCAGCGTTTCTGGGTGAGCAAAAACAGGAAGGCAAAATGCCGCAAAAAAGGGAATAAGGG
CGACACGGAAATGTTGAATACTCATACTCTTCCTTTTTCAATATTATTGAAGCATTTATCAGGGTTATTG
TCTCATGAGCGGATACATATTTGAATGTATTTAGAAAAATAAACAAATAGGGGTTCCGCGCACATTTCCC
CGAAAAGTGCCACCTGACGTC
Features (pLannotate 1.2.2; 20 found; start..end, strand, type, name):
     28..80      -  misc_feature   bom (fragment): basis of mobility region from pBR322
    235..614     +  enhancer       CMV enhancer: human cytomegalovirus immediate early enhancer
    615..818     +  promoter       CMV promoter: human cytomegalovirus (CMV) immediate early promoter
    814..847     +  LTR            5' LTR (truncated) (fragment): truncated 5' long terminal repeat (LTR) from HIV-1
    863..881     +  promoter       T7 promoter: promoter for bacteriophage T7 RNA polymerase
   4814..4894    +  CDS            3xHA: three tandem HA epitope tags
   4974..5198    +  polyA_signal   bGH poly(A) signal: bovine growth hormone polyadenylation signal
   5202..5223    +  promoter       SV40 promoter (fragment): SV40 enhancer and early promoter
   5244..5672    +  rep_origin     f1 ori (sequence partly withheld): f1 bacteriophage origin of replication; arrow indicates direction of (+) strand synthesis
   5686..6015    +  promoter       SV40 promoter: SV40 enhancer and early promoter
   6082..6873    +  CDS            neo: KKA2_KLEPN - Also known as kan, nptII. Experimental evidence at protein level: Swiss-Prot protein existence level 1. Resistance to kanamycin, neomycin, paromomycin, ribostamycin, butirosin and gentamicin B. From Klebsiella pneumoniae.
   6897..7055    +  CDS            ble (fragment): BLE_KLEPN - Experimental evidence at protein level: Swiss-Prot protein existence level 1. Binding protein with a strong affinity to the bleomycin family of antibiotics. Binds to CL990; an antimitotic-antibiotic compound. From Klebsiella pneumoniae.
   7050..7171    +  polyA_signal   SV40 poly(A) signal: SV40 polyadenylation signal
   7244..7260    -  protein_bind   lac operator: The lac repressor binds to the lac operator to inhibit transcription in E. coli. This inhibition can be relieved by adding lactose or isopropyl-β-D-thiogalactopyranoside (IPTG). lac repressor encoded by lacI
   7268..7298    -  promoter       lac promoter: promoter for the E. coli lac operon
   7313..7334    -  protein_bind   CAP binding site: CAP binding activates transcription in the presence of cAMP. E. coli catabolite activator protein
   7347..7439    -  CDS            lacI (fragment): lac repressor; lacI; The lac repressor binds to the lac operator to inhibit transcription in E. coli. This inhibition can be relieved by adding lactose or isopropyl-β-D-thiogalactopyranoside (IPTG).
   7622..8207    -  rep_origin     ori: high-copy-number ColE1/pMB1/pBR322/pUC origin of replication
   8378..9238    -  CDS            AmpR: β-lactamase; bla; confers resistance to ampicillin, carbenicillin, and related antibiotics
   9239..9343    -  promoter       AmpR promoter: bla
