>Addgene plasmid #92293 | pY117 (pcDNA3.1-huMb3Cpf1) | addgene full sequence | sequence record 181495 | Addgene NGS Result
GCGCCAAGCTGTTCAAGGACGGCAAAGAGCTGGGCGACCTGGCCAAGTTCGTGATCGCCCAGGAAGGCGA
GAGCAGCCCTAAGCTGGCCCACCTGGCCCATTTCGAGAAGTTCAGCACCTACTTCACCGGCTTCCACGAC
AACCGCAAGAACATGTACAGCGACGAGGACAAGCACACCGCCATTGCCTACCGGCTGATCCACGAGAACC
TGCCCCGGTTCATCGACAACCTGCAGATCCTGGCCACCATCAAGCAGAAGCACAGCGCCCTGTACGACCA
GATCATCAACGAGCTGACCGCCAGCGGCCTGGATGTGTCTCTGGCCTCTCACCTGGATGGCTACCACAAG
CTGCTGACACAGGAAGGCATCACCGCCTACAACACCCTGCTGGGCGGAATCTCTGGCGAGGCCGGCAGCA
GAAAGATCCAGGGCATCAATGAACTGATCAACAGCCACCACAACCAGCACTGCCACAAGAGCGAGCGGAT
TGCCAAGCTGCGGCCCCTGCACAAGCAGATTCTGAGCGACGGAATGGGCGTGTCCTTCCTGCCCAGCAAG
TTCGCCGACGACAGCGAAGTGTGCCAGGCCGTGAATGAGTTCTACCGGCACTACGCCGACGTGTTCGCCA
AGGTGCAGAGCCTGTTCGACGGCTTCGACGACTATCAGAAAGACGGCATCTACGTGGAGTACAAGAACCT
GAACGAGCTGTCCAAGCAGGCCTTCGGCGACTTCGCTCTGCTGGGAAGAGTGCTGGACGGCTACTATGTG
GACGTCGTGAACCCCGAGTTCAACGAGAGATTTGCCAAGGCCAAGACCGACAACGCCAAAGCCAAGCTGA
CAAAAGAGAAGGACAAGTTCATCAAGGGCGTGCACTCCCTGGCTTCTCTGGAACAGGCCATCGAGCACTA
CACCGCCAGACACGACGACGAGTCTGTGCAGGCCGGAAAGCTGGGCCAGTACTTCAAGCACGGACTGGCC
GGCGTGGACAACCCCATCCAGAAGATCCACAACAACCACTCTACAATCAAGGGCTTCCTGGAAAGAGAGC
GGCCTGCCGGCGAAAGAGCCCTGCCCAAGATCAAGAGCGACAAGAGCCCCGAGATCAGACAGCTGAAAGA
GCTGCTGGACAACGCCCTGAACGTGGCCCACTTCGCCAAACTGCTGACCACCAAGACCACACTGCACAAT
CAGGATGGCAACTTCTACGGCGAGTTCGGAGCCCTGTATGATGAGCTGGCCAAGATCGCCACCCTGTACA
ACAAAGTGCGGGACTACCTGAGCCAGAAGCCCTTCAGCACCGAGAAGTACAAGCTGAATTTCGGCAACCC
TACCCTGCTGAACGGCTGGGACCTGAACAAAGAGAAAGATAACTTCGGCGTGATCCTGCAGAAGGACGGC
TGCTACTACCTGGCCCTGCTGGATAAGGCCCACAAGAAGGTGTTCGATAACGCCCCCAACACCGGCAAGT
CTGTGTATCAGAAGATGATCTATAAGCTGCTGCCTGGCCCCAACAAGATGCTGCCCAAGGTGTTCTTCGC
CAAGAGCAACCTGGACTACTACAACCCCAGCGCCGAACTGCTGGACAAATACGCCCAGGGCACACACAAG
AAAGGCGACAACTTCAACCTGAAGGACTGCCACGCCCTGATCGATTTCTTCAAGGCCGGAATCAACAAGC
ACCCCGAGTGGCAGCACTTCGGCTTCAAGTTCAGCCCCACCAGCAGCTACCAGGACCTGAGCGACTTCTA
CAGAGAGGTGGAACCCCAGGGCTACCAAGTGAAGTTCGTGGACATCAACGCCGACTACATCAATGAGCTG
GTGGAACAGGGCCAGCTGTACCTGTTTCAGATCTACAACAAGGACTTTAGCCCCAAGGCCCACGGCAAGC
CCAACCTGCACACCCTGTATTTCAAGGCCCTGTTTAGCGAGGACAACCTCGTGAATCCCATCTACAAACT
GAACGGGGAGGCCGAGATCTTCTACCGGAAGGCCTCCCTGGACATGAACGAGACAACCATCCACAGAGCC
GGCGAGGTGCTGGAAAACAAGAACCCTGACAACCCTAAGAAACGGCAGTTCGTGTACGACATCATCAAGG
ACAAGCGGTACACCCAGGATAAGTTCATGCTGCACGTGCCCATCACCATGAACTTCGGAGTGCAGGGCAT
GACCATCAAAGAGTTCAACAAAAAAGTGAACCAGAGCATCCAGCAGTACGACGAAGTGAACGTGATCGGC
ATCGACCGGGGCGAGCGGCATCTGCTGTATCTGACCGTGATCAACTCCAAGGGCGAGATTCTGGAACAGA
GATCCCTGAACGACATCACCACCGCCTCCGCCAACGGCACCCAGATGACCACCCCTTACCACAAGATCCT
GGACAAGCGCGAGATCGAGCGGCTGAACGCCAGAGTGGGATGGGGAGAGATCGAGACAATCAAAGAACTG
AAGTCCGGCTACCTGTCCCACGTGGTGCATCAGATCTCCCAGCTGATGCTGAAGTACAACGCCATCGTGG
TGCTGGAAGATCTGAATTTTGGCTTCAAGAGGGGCCGGTTCAAGGTGGAAAAGCAGATCTACCAGAACTT
CGAGAATGCCCTGATCAAGAAACTGAACCACCTGGTGCTGAAAGACAAGGCCGACGACGAGATCGGCAGC
TACAAGAACGCCCTGCAGCTGACTAACAACTTCACCGATCTGAAGAGTATCGGCAAGCAGACCGGCTTTC
TGTTCTACGTGCCCGCCTGGAATACCAGCAAGATCGACCCCGAGACAGGCTTCGTGGACCTGCTGAAGCC
TAGATACGAGAATATCGCCCAGAGCCAGGCCTTCTTCGGCAAGTTCGACAAGATCTGCTACAACGCCGAT
AGGGGCTACTTCGAGTTCCACATCGACTACGCCAAGTTCAATGACAAGGCCAAAAACAGCCGGCAGATCT
GGAAAATCTGCAGCCACGGCGATAAGCGCTACGTGTACGATAAGACCGCCAACCAGAACAAGGGCGCCAC
CATCGGAGTGAATGTGAACGATGAGCTGAAGTCCCTGTTCACCCGCTACCACATCAACGATAAGCAGCCC
AATCTCGTGATGGACATCTGCCAGAACAACGACAAAGAGTTTCACAAGAGCCTGATGTATCTGCTGAAAA
CACTGCTGGCTCTGCGGTACAGCAACGCCAGCTCCGACGAGGATTTCATCCTGAGCCCCGTGGCCAACGA
CGAGGGCGTGTTCTTCAATAGCGCCCTGGCCGACGATACCCAGCCCCAGAATGCCGATGCCAACGGCGCC
TACCACATTGCCCTGAAGGGACTGTGGCTGCTGAACGAACTGAAGAACAGCGACGATCTGAACAAAGTGA
AGCTGGCCATCGACAACCAGACCTGGCTGAATTTCGCCCAGAACAGAAAGAGGCCGGCGGCCACGAAGAA
GGCCGGCCAGGCCAAGAAGAAGAAGGGATCCTACCCATACGATGTTCCAGATTACGCTTATCCCTACGAC
GTGCCTGATTATGCATACCCATATGATGTCCCCGACTATGCCTAAGAATTCTGCAGATATCCAGCACAGT
GGCGGCCGCTCGAGTCTAGAGGGCCCGTTTAAACCCGCTGATCAGCCTCGACTGTGCCTTCTAGTTGCCA
GCCATCTGTTGTTTGCCCCTCCCCCGTGCCTTCCTTGACCCTGGAAGGTGCCACTCCCACTGTCCTTTCC
TAATAAAATGAGGAAATTGCATCGCATTGTCTGAGTAGGTGTCATTCTATTCTGGGGGGTGGGGTGGGGC
AGGACAGCAAGGGGGAGGATTGGGAAGACAATAGCAGGCATGCTGGGGATGCGGTGGGCTCTATGGCTTC
TGAGGCGGAAAGAACCAGCTGGGGCTCTAGGGGGTATCCCC
[124 nt withheld, positions 3892-4015]
C
[91 nt withheld, positions 4017-4107]
A
[49 nt withheld, positions 4109-4157]
CCTTTGACGTTGGAGTCCACGTTCTTT
[37 nt withheld, positions 4185-4221]
ACCCTATCTCGGTCTATTCTTTTGATTTATAAGGGATTTTGCCGATTTCGGCCTATTGGTTAAAAAATGA
GCTGATTTAACAAAAATTTAACGCGAATTAATTCTGTGGAATGTGTGTCAGTTAGGGTGTGGAAAGTCCC
CAGGCTCCCCAGCAGGCAGAAGTATGCAAAGCATGCATCTCAATTAGTCAGCAACCAGGTGTGGAAAGTC
CCCAGGCTCCCCAGCAGGCAGAAGTATGCAAAGCATGCATCTCAATTAGTCAGCAACCATAGTCCCGCCC
CTAACTCCGCCCATCCCGCCCCTAACTCCGCCCAGTTCCGCCCATTCTCCGCCCCATGGCTGACTAATTT
TTTTTATTTATGCAGAGGCCGAGGCCGCCTCTGCCTCTGAGCTATTCCAGAAGTAGTGAGGAGGCTTTTT
TGGAGGCCTAGGCTTTTGCAAAAAGCTCCCGGGAGCTTGTATATCCATTTTCGGATCTGATCAAGAGACA
GGATGAGGATCGTTTCGCATGATTGAACAAGATGGATTGCACGCAGGTTCTCCGGCCGCTTGGGTGGAGA
GGCTATTCGGCTATGACTGGGCACAACAGACAATCGGCTGCTCTGATGCCGCCGTGTTCCGGCTGTCAGC
GCAGGGGCGCCCGGTTCTTTTTGTCAAGACCGACCTGTCCGGTGCCCTGAATGAACTGCAGGACGAGGCA
GCGCGGCTATCGTGGCTGGCCACGACGGGCGTTCCTTGCGCAGCTGTGCTCGACGTTGTCACTGAAGCGG
GAAGGGACTGGCTGCTATTGGGCGAAGTGCCGGGGCAGGATCTCCTGTCATCTCACCTTGCTCCTGCCGA
GAAAGTATCCATCATGGCTGATGCAATGCGGCGGCTGCATACGCTTGATCCGGCTACCTGCCCATTCGAC
CACCAAGCGAAACATCGCATCGAGCGAGCACGTACTCGGATGGAAGCCGGTCTTGTCGATCAGGATGATC
TGGACGAAGAGCATCAGGGGCTCGCGCCAGCCGAACTGTTCGCCAGGCTCAAGGCGCGCATGCCCGACGG
CGAGGATCTCGTCGTGACCCATGGCGATGCCTGCTTGCCGAATATCATGGTGGAAAATGGCCGCTTTTCT
GGATTCATCGACTGTGGCCGGCTGGGTGTGGCGGACCGCTATCAGGACATAGCGTTGGCTACCCGTGATA
TTGCTGAAGAGCTTGGCGGCGAATGGGCTGACCGCTTCCTCGTGCTTTACGGTATCGCCGCTCCCGATTC
GCAGCGCATCGCCTTCTATCGCCTTCTTGACGAGTTCTTCTGAGCGGGACTCTGGGGTTCGAAATGACCG
ACCAAGCGACGCCCAACCTGCCATCACGAGATTTCGATTCCACCGCCGCCTTCTATGAAAGGTTGGGCTT
CGGAATCGTTTTCCGGGACGCCGGCTGGATGATCCTCCAGCGCGGGGATCTCATGCTGGAGTTCTTCGCC
CACCCCAACTTGTTTATTGCAGCTTATAATGGTTACAAATAAAGCAATAGCATCACAAATTTCACAAATA
AAGCATTTTTTTCACTGCATTCTAGTTGTGGTTTGTCCAAACTCATCAATGTATCTTATCATGTCTGTAT
ACCGTCGACCTCTAGCTAGAGCTTGGCGTAATCATGGTCATAGCTGTTTCCTGTGTGAAATTGTTATCCG
CTCACAATTCCACACAACATACGAGCCGGAAGCATAAAGTGTAAAGCCTGGGGTGCCTAATGAGTGAGCT
AACTCACATTAATTGCGTTGCGCTCACTGCCCGCTTTCCAGTCGGGAAACCTGTCGTGCCAGCTGCATTA
ATGAATCGGCCAACGCGCGGGGAGAGGCGGTTTGCGTATTGGGCGCTCTTCCGCTTCCTCGCTCACTGAC
TCGCTGCGCTCGGTCGTTCGGCTGCGGCGAGCGGTATCAGCTCACTCAAAGGCGGTAATACGGTTATCCA
CAGAATCAGGGGATAACGCAGGAAAGAACATGTGAGCAAAAGGCCAGCAAAAGGCCAGGAACCGTAAAAA
GGCCGCGTTGCTGGCGTTTTTCCATAGGCTCCGCCCCCCTGACGAGCATCACAAAAATCGACGCTCAAGT
CAGAGGTGGCGAAACCCGACAGGACTATAAAGATACCAGGCGTTTCCCCCTGGAAGCTCCCTCGTGCGCT
CTCCTGTTCCGACCCTGCCGCTTACCGGATACCTGTCCGCCTTTCTCCCTTCGGGAAGCGTGGCGCTTTC
TCATAGCTCACGCTGTAGGTATCTCAGTTCGGTGTAGGTCGTTCGCTCCAAGCTGGGCTGTGTGCACGAA
CCCCCCGTTCAGCCCGACCGCTGCGCCTTATCCGGTAACTATCGTCTTGAGTCCAACCCGGTAAGACACG
ACTTATCGCCACTGGCAGCAGCCACTGGTAACAGGATTAGCAGAGCGAGGTATGTAGGCGGTGCTACAGA
GTTCTTGAAGTGGTGGCCTAACTACGGCTACACTAGAAGAACAGTATTTGGTATCTGCGCTCTGCTGAAG
CCAGTTACCTTCGGAAAAAGAGTTGGTAGCTCTTGATCCGGCAAACAAACCACCGCTGGTAGCGGTGGTT
TTTTTGTTTGCAAGCAGCAGATTACGCGCAGAAAAAAAGGATCTCAAGAAGATCCTTTGATCTTTTCTAC
GGGGTCTGACGCTCAGTGGAACGAAAACTCACGTTAAGGGATTTTGGTCATGAGATTATCAAAAAGGATC
TTCACCTAGATCCTTTTAAATTAAAAATGAAGTTTTAAATCAATCTAAAGTATATATGAGTAAACTTGGT
CTGACAGTTACCAATGCTTAATCAGTGAGGCACCTATCTCAGCGATCTGTCTATTTCGTTCATCCATAGT
TGCCTGACTCCCCGTCGTGTAGATAACTACGATACGGGAGGGCTTACCATCTGGCCCCAGTGCTGCAATG
ATACCGCGAGACCCACGCTCACCGGCTCCAGATTTATCAGCAATAAACCAGCCAGCCGGAAGGGCCGAGC
GCAGAAGTGGTCCTGCAACTTTATCCGCCTCCATCCAGTCTATTAATTGTTGCCGGGAAGCTAGAGTAAG
TAGTTCGCCAGTTAATAGTTTGCGCAACGTTGTTGCCATTGCTACAGGCATCGTGGTGTCACGCTCGTCG
TTTGGTATGGCTTCATTCAGCTCCGGTTCCCAACGATCAAGGCGAGTTACATGATCCCCCATGTTGTGCA
AAAAAGCGGTTAGCTCCTTCGGTCCTCCGATCGTTGTCAGAAGTAAGTTGGCCGCAGTGTTATCACTCAT
GGTTATGGCAGCACTGCATAATTCTCTTACTGTCATGCCATCCGTAAGATGCTTTTCTGTGACTGGTGAG
TACTCAACCAAGTCATTCTGAGAATAGTGTATGCGGCGACCGAGTTGCTCTTGCCCGGCGTCAATACGGG
ATAATACCGCGCCACATAGCAGAACTTTAAAAGTGCTCATCATTGGAAAACGTTCTTCGGGGCGAAAACT
CTCAAGGATCTTACCGCTGTTGAGATCCAGTTCGATGTAACCCACTCGTGCACCCAACTGATCTTCAGCA
TCTTTTACTTTCACCAGCGTTTCTGGGTGAGCAAAAACAGGAAGGCAAAATGCCGCAAAAAAGGGAATAA
GGGCGACACGGAAATGTTGAATACTCATACTCTTCCTTTTTCAATATTATTGAAGCATTTATCAGGGTTA
TTGTCTCATGAGCGGATACATATTTGAATGTATTTAGAAAAATAAACAAATAGGGGTTCCGCGCACATTT
CCCCGAAAAGTGCCACCTGACGTCGACGGATCGGGAGATCTCCCGATCCCCTATGGTGCACTCTCAGTAC
AATCTGCTCTGATGCCGCATAGTTAAGCCAGTATCTGCTCCCTGCTTGTGTGTTGGAGGTCGCTGAGTAG
TGCGCGAGCAAAATTTAAGCTACAACAAGGCAAGGCTTGACCGACAATTGCATGAAGAATCTGCTTAGGG
TTAGGCGTTTTGCGCTGCTTCGCGATGTACGGGCCAGATATACGCGTTGACATTGATTATTGACTAGTTA
TTAATAGTAATCAATTACGGGGTCATTAGTTCATAGCCCATATATGGAGTTCCGCGTTACATAACTTACG
GTAAATGGCCCGCCTGGCTGACCGCCCAACGACCCCCGCCCATTGACGTCAATAATGACGTATGTTCCCA
TAGTAACGCCAATAGGGACTTTCCATTGACGTCAATGGGTGGAGTATTTACGGTAAACTGCCCACTTGGC
AGTACATCAAGTGTATCATATGCCAAGTACGCCCCCTATTGACGTCAATGACGGTAAATGGCCCGCCTGG
CATTATGCCCAGTACATGACCTTATGGGACTTTCCTACTTGGCAGTACATCTACGTATTAGTCATCGCTA
TTACCATGGTGATGCGGTTTTGGCAGTACATCAATGGGCGTGGATAGCGGTTTGACTCACGGGGATTTCC
AAGTCTCCACCCCATTGACGTCAATGGGAGTTTGTTTTGGCACCAAAATCAACGGGACTTTCCAAAATGT
CGTAACAACTCCGCCCCATTGACGCAAATGGGCGGTAGGCGTGTACGGTGGGAGGTCTATATAAGCAGAG
CTCTCTGGCTAACTAGAGAACCCACTGCTTACTGGCTTATCGAAATTAATACGACTCACTATAGGGAGAC
CCAAGCTGGCTAGCGTTTAAACTTAAGCTTACCGGTGCCACCATGGCCCCAAAGAAGAAGCGGAAGGTCG
GTATCCACGGAGTCCCAGCAGCCCTGTTCCAGGACTTCACCCACCTGTACCCCCTGAGCAAGACCGTCAG
ATTCGAGCTGAAGCCCATCGGCAAGACCCTGGAACACATCCACGCCAAGAACTTTCTGAACCAGGACGAG
ACAATGGCCGACATGTACCAGAAAGTGAAGGCCATCCTGGACGACTACCACCGGGACTTTATCGCCGACA
TGATGGGCGAAGTGAAGCTGACCAAGCTGGCCGAGTTCTACGACGTGTACCTGAAGTTCCGGAAGAACCC
CAAGGACGACGGCCTGCAGAAGCAGCTGAAAGACCTGCAGGCTGTGCTGCGGAAAGAAATCGTGAAGCCT
ATCGGAAACGGCGGCAAGTACAAGGCCGGCTACGACAGACTGTTCG
Features (pLannotate 1.2.2; 20 found; start..end, strand, type, name):
   3462..3542    +  CDS            3xHA: three tandem HA epitope tags
   3622..3846    +  polyA_signal   bGH poly(A) signal: bovine growth hormone polyadenylation signal
   3850..3871    +  promoter       SV40 promoter (fragment): SV40 enhancer and early promoter
   3892..4320    +  rep_origin     f1 ori (sequence partly withheld): f1 bacteriophage origin of replication; arrow indicates direction of (+) strand synthesis
   4334..4663    +  promoter       SV40 promoter: SV40 enhancer and early promoter
   4730..5521    +  CDS            neo: KKA2_KLEPN - Also known as kan, nptII. Experimental evidence at protein level: Swiss-Prot protein existence level 1. Resistance to kanamycin, neomycin, paromomycin, ribostamycin, butirosin and gentamicin B. From Klebsiella pneumoniae.
   5545..5703    +  CDS            ble (fragment): BLE_KLEPN - Experimental evidence at protein level: Swiss-Prot protein existence level 1. Binding protein with a strong affinity to the bleomycin family of antibiotics. Binds to CL990; an antimitotic-antibiotic compound. From Klebsiella pneumoniae.
   5698..5819    +  polyA_signal   SV40 poly(A) signal: SV40 polyadenylation signal
   5892..5908    -  protein_bind   lac operator: The lac repressor binds to the lac operator to inhibit transcription in E. coli. This inhibition can be relieved by adding lactose or isopropyl-β-D-thiogalactopyranoside (IPTG). lac repressor encoded by lacI
   5916..5946    -  promoter       lac promoter: promoter for the E. coli lac operon
   5961..5982    -  protein_bind   CAP binding site: CAP binding activates transcription in the presence of cAMP. E. coli catabolite activator protein
   5995..6087    -  CDS            lacI (fragment): lac repressor; lacI; The lac repressor binds to the lac operator to inhibit transcription in E. coli. This inhibition can be relieved by adding lactose or isopropyl-β-D-thiogalactopyranoside (IPTG).
   6270..6858    -  rep_origin     ori: high-copy-number ColE1/pMB1/pBR322/pUC origin of replication
   7029..7889    -  CDS            AmpR: β-lactamase; bla; confers resistance to ampicillin, carbenicillin, and related antibiotics
   7890..7994    -  promoter       AmpR promoter: bla
   8053..8105    -  misc_feature   bom (fragment): basis of mobility region from pBR322
   8260..8639    +  enhancer       CMV enhancer: human cytomegalovirus immediate early enhancer
   8640..8843    +  promoter       CMV promoter: human cytomegalovirus (CMV) immediate early promoter
   8839..8872    +  LTR            5' LTR (truncated) (fragment): truncated 5' long terminal repeat (LTR) from HIV-1
   8888..8906    +  promoter       T7 promoter: promoter for bacteriophage T7 RNA polymerase
