[The description below was written by a language model from this plasmid's Addgene catalogue record and pLannotate feature annotations shown in this document.]
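Description:
pY117 (pcDNA3.1-huMb3Cpf1) is a mammalian expression plasmid built on the pcDNA3.1 backbone that carries a human codon-optimized ("humanized") coding sequence for Mb3Cpf1, the Cpf1 (Cas12a-family) RNA-guided nuclease from Moraxella bovoculi strain AAX11_00205. It is propagated in E. coli through a high-copy ColE1/pUC-type origin and selected with ampicillin via the β-lactamase gene. An f1 origin is also present, a standard backbone element that allows single-stranded DNA production. The catalogue lists a nominal total size of about 10 kb, while the two full sequence records (depositor and NGS) are roughly 9.4 kb. They carry the same set of annotated features, numbered from different start points.

The roughly 3.8 kb open reading frame sits downstream of the CMV immediate-early enhancer and promoter and is terminated by the bovine growth hormone polyadenylation signal. A T7 promoter between CMV and the insert could support in vitro transcription. The annotation software did not label the Cpf1 coding region itself; it corresponds to the unannotated gap between the T7 promoter and the 3xHA tag. According to the record, the protein carries an N-terminal nuclear localization signal and a C-terminal NLS followed by three HA epitopes, which direct the nuclease to the nucleus and allow antibody detection. A separate SV40 promoter–neo–SV40 poly(A) cassette provides G418 selection in mammalian cells. The short HIV-1 LTR, ble, lacI and bom hits are fragmentary matches rather than functional elements. No guide RNA cassette is annotated, so the crRNA would have to be supplied separately. The stated purpose is simply expression of humanized Mb3Cpf1, consistent with testing this ortholog in mammalian cells.
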