Addgene plasmid #92293: pY117 (pcDNA3.1-huMb3Cpf1)
Purpose: Expression of humanized Mb3Cpf1
Depositing lab: Feng Zhang.
Backbone
  Vector backbone: pcDNA3.1
  Backbone size w/o insert (bp): 5500
  Total vector size (bp): 10000
  Vector type: Mammalian Expression
Growth in bacteria
  Bacterial resistance: Ampicillin, 100 μg/mL
  Growth temperature: 37°C
  Growth strain: NEB Stable
  Copy number: High Copy
Gene/Insert
  Gene/Insert name: huMb3Cpf1
  Species: Moraxella bovoculi AAX11_00205
  Insert size (bp): 3783
  Tag / fusion protein: NLS (N terminal on insert); NLS-3xHA (C terminal on insert)
Resource information
  A portion of this plasmid was derived from a plasmid made by: Cloned by GenScript
Terms and licenses: Academic/Nonprofit Terms; Industry Terms: Not Available to Industry
How to cite: pY117 (pcDNA3.1-huMb3Cpf1) was a gift from Feng Zhang (Addgene plasmid # 92293 ; http://n2t.net/addgene:92293 ; RRID:Addgene_92293)
